>Addgene plasmid #152758 | pGBW-m4133654 | addgene full sequence | sequence record 332025 | Addgene NGS Result
CACCATGGCTGATGCACAATCGTTTTTAAACCGGGTTTGCGGTGTAAGTGCAGCCCGTCTTACACCGTGC
GGCACAGGCACTAGTACTGATGTCGTATACAGGGCTTTTGACATCTACAATGATAAAGTAGCTGGTTTTG
CTAAATTCCTAAAAACTAATTGTTGTCGCTTCCAAGAAAAGGACGAAGATGACAATTTAATTGATTCTTA
CTTTGTAGTTAAGAGACACACTTTCTCTAACTACCAACATGAAGAAACAATTTATAATTTACTTAAGGAT
TGTCCAGCTGTTGCTAAACATGACTTCTTTAAGTTTAGAATAGACGGTGACATGGTACCACATATATCAC
GTCAACGTCTTACTAAATACACAATGGCAGACCTCGTCTATGCTTTAAGGCATTTTGATGAAGGTAATTG
TGACACATTAAAAGAAATACTTGTCACATACAATTGTTGTGATGATGATTATTTCAATAAAAAGGACTGG
TATGATTTTGTAGAAAACCCAGATATATTACGCGTATACGCCAACTTAGGTGAACGTGTACGCCAAGCTT
TGTTAAAAACAGTACAATTCTGTGATGCCATGCGAAATGCTGGTATTGTTGGTGTACTGACATTAGATAA
TCAAGATCTCAATGGTAACTGGTATGATTTCGGTGATTTCATACAAACCACGCCAGGTAGTGGAGTTCCT
GTTGTAGATTCTTATTATTCATTGTTAATGCCTATATTAACCTTGACCAGGGCTTTAACTGCAGAGTCAC
ATGTTGACACTGACTTAACAAAGCCTTACATTAAGTGGGATTTGTTAAAATATGACTTCACGGAAGAGAG
GTTAAAACTCTTTGACCGTTATTTTAAATATTGGGATCAGACATACCACCCAAATTGTGTTAACTGTTTG
GATGACAGATGCATTCTGCATTGTGCAAACTTTAATGTTTTATTCTCTACAGTGTTCCCACCTACAAGTT
TTGGACCACTAGTGAGAAAAATATTTGTTGATGGTGTTCCATTTGTAGTTTCAACTGGATACCACTTCAG
AGAGCTAGGTGTTGTACATAATCAGGATGTAAACTTACATAGCTCTAGACTTAGTTTTAAGGAATTACTT
GTGTATGCTGCTGACCCTGCTATGCACGCTGCTTCTGGTAATCTATTACTAGATAAACGCACTACGTGCT
TTTCAGTAGCTGCACTTACTAACAATGTTGCTTTTCAAACTGTCAAACCCGGTAATTTTAACAAAGACTT
CTATGACTTTGCTGTGTCTAAGGGTTTCTTTAAGGAAGGAAGTTCTGTTGAATTAAAACACTTCTTCTTT
GCTCAGGATGGTAATGCTGCTATCAGCGATTATGACTACTATCGTTATAATCTACCAACAATGTGTGATA
TCAGACAACTACTATTTGTAGTTGAAGTTGTTGATAAGTACTTTGATTGTTACGATGGTGGCTGTATTAA
TGCTAACCAAGTCATCGTCAACAACCTAGACAAATCAGCTGGTTTTCCATTTAATAAATGGGGTAAGGCT
AGACTTTATTATGATTCAATGAGTTATGAGGATCAAGATGCACTTTTCGCATATACAAAACGTAATGTCA
TCCCTACTATAACTCAAATGAATCTTAAGTATGCCATTAGTGCAAAGAATAGAGCTCGCACCGTAGCTGG
TGTCTCTATCTGTAGTACTATGACCAATAGACAGTTTCATCAAAAATTATTGAAATCAATAGCCGCCACT
AGAGGAGCTACTGTAGTAATTGGAACAAGCAAATTCTATGGTGGTTGGCACAACATGTTAAAAACTGTTT
ATAGTGATGTAGAAAACCCTCACCTTATGGGTTGGGATTATCCTAAATGTGATAGAGCCATGCCTAACAT
GCTTAGAATTATGGCCTCACTTGTTCTTGCTCGCAAACATACAACGTGTTGTAGCTTGTCACACCGTTTC
TATAGATTAGCTAATGAGTGTGCTCAAGTATTGAGTGAAATGGTCATGTGTGGCGGTTCACTATATGTTA
AACCAGGTGGAACCTCATCAGGAGATGCCACAACTGCTTATGCTAATAGTGTTTTTAACATTTGTCAAGC
TGTCACGGCCAATGTTAATGCACTTTTATCTACTGATGGTAACAAAATTGCCGATAAGTATGTCCGCAAT
TTACAACACAGACTTTATGAGTGTCTCTATAGAAATAGAGATGTTGACACAGACTTTGTGAATGAGTTTT
ACGCATATTTGCGTAAACATTTCTCAATGATGATACTCTCTGACGATGCTGTTGTGTGTTTCAATAGCAC
TTATGCATCTCAAGGTCTAGTGGCTAGCATAAAGAACTTTAAGTCAGTTCTTTATTATCAAAACAATGTT
TTTATGTCTGAAGCAAAATGTTGGACTGAGACTGACCTTACTAAAGGACCTCATGAATTTTGCTCTCAAC
ATACAATGCTAGTTAAACAGGGTGATGATTATGTGTACCTTCCTTACCCAGATCCATCAAGAATCCTAGG
GGCCGGCTGTTTTGTAGATGATATCGTAAAAACAGATGGTACACTTATGATTGAACGGTTCGTGTCTTTA
GCTATAGATGCTTACCCACTTACTAAACATCCTAATCAGGAGTATGCTGATGTCTTTCATTTGTACTTAC
AATACATAAGAAAGCTACATGATGAGTTAACAGGACACATGTTAGACATGTATTCTGTTATGCTTACTAA
TGATAACACTTCAAGGTATTGGGAACCTGAGTTTTATGAGGCTATGTACACACCGCATACAGTCTTAGAA
AACCTTTACTTTCAGTCGAAGAGGCGATGGAAAAAGAATTTTATCGCGGTGAGTGCAGCCAACAGATTCA
AAAAGATATCCTCGTCTGGTGCCCTCTAAGCTAGCTTGACTGACTGAGATACAGCGTACCTTCAGCTCAC
AGACATGATAAGATACATTGATGAGTTTGGACAAACCACAACTAGAATGCAGTGAAAAAAATGCTTTATT
TGTGAAATTTGTGATGCTATTGCTTTATTTGTAACCATTATAAGCTGCAATAAACAAGTTAACAACAACA
ATTGCATTCATTTTATGTTTCAGGTTCAGGGGGAGGTGTGGGAGGTTTTTTAAAGCAAGTAAAACCTCTA
CAAATGTGGTATTGGCCCATCTCTATCGGTATCGTAGCATAACCCCTTGGGGCCTCTAAACGGGTCTTGA
GGGGTTTTTTGTGCCCCTCGGGCCGGATTGCTATCTACCGGCATTGGCGCAGAAAAAAATGCCTGATGCG
ACGCTGCGCGTCTTATACTCCCACATATGCCAGATTCAGCAACGGATACGGCTTCCCCAACTTGCCCACT
TCCATACGTGTCCTCCTTACCAGAAATTTATCCTTAAGGTCGTCAGCTATCCTGCAGGCGATCTCTCGAT
TTCGATCAAGACATTCCTTTAATGGTCTTTTCTGGACACCACTAGGGGTCAGAAGTAGTTCATCAAACTT
TCTTCCCTCCCTAATCTCATTGGTTACCTTGGGCTATCGAAACTTAATTAACCAGTCAAGTCAGCTACTT
GGCGAGATCGACTTGTCTGGGTTTCGACTACGCTCAGAATTGCGTCAGTCAAGTTCGATCTGGTCCTTGC
TATTGCACCCGTTCTCCGATTACGAGTTTCATTTAAATCATGTGAGCAAAAGGCCAGCAAAAGGCCAGGA
ACCGTAAAAAGGCCGCGTTGCTGGCGTTTTTCCATAGGCTCCGCCCCCCTGACGAGCATCACAAAAATCG
ACGCTCAAGTCAGAGGTGGCGAAACCCGACAGGACTATAAAGATACCAGGCGTTTCCCCCTGGAAGCTCC
CTCGTGCGCTCTCCTGTTCCGACCCTGCCGCTTACCGGATACCTGTCCGCCTTTCTCCCTTCGGGAAGCG
TGGCGCTTTCTCATAGCTCACGCTGTAGGTATCTCAGTTCGGTGTAGGTCGTTCGCTCCAAGCTGGGCTG
TGTGCACGAACCCCCCGTTCAGCCCGACCGCTGCGCCTTATCCGGTAACTATCGTCTTGAGTCCAACCCG
GTAAGACACGACTTATCGCCACTGGCAGCAGCCACTGGTAACAGGATTAGCAGAGCGAGGTATGTAGGCG
GTGCTACAGAGTTCTTGAAGTGGTGGCCTAACTACGGCTACACTAGAAGAACAGTATTTGGTATCTGCGC
TCTGCTGAAGCCAGTTACCTTCGGAAAAAGAGTTGGTAGCTCTTGATCCGGCAAACAAACCACCGCTGGT
AGCGGTGGTTTTTTTGTTTGCAAGCAGCAGATTACGCGCAGAAAAAAAGGATCTCAAGAAGATCCTTTGA
TCTTTTCTACGGGGTCTGACGCTCAGTGGAACGAAAACTCACGTTAAGGGATTTTGGTCATGAGATTATC
AAAAAGGATCTTCACCTAGATCCTTTTAAATTAAAAATGAAGTTTTAAATCAATCTAAAGTATATATGAG
TAAACTTGGTCTGACAGTTACCAATGCTTAATCAGTGAGGCACCTATCTCAGCGATCTGTCTATTTCGTT
CATCCATAGTTGCATTTAAATTTCCGAACTCTCCAAGGCCCTCGTCGGAAAATCTTCAAACCTTTCGTCC
GATCCATCTTGCAGGCTACCTCTCGAACGAACTATCGCAAGTCTCTTGGCCGGCCTTGCGCCTTGGCTAT
TGCTTGGCAGCGCCTATCGCCAGGTATTACTCCAATCCCGAATATCCGAGATCGGGATCACCCGAGAGAA
GTTCAACCTACATCCTCAATCCCGATCTATCCGAGATCCGAGGAATATCGAAATCGGGGCGCGCCTGGCC
TCCGCGCCGGGTTTTGGCGCCTCCCGCGGGCGCCCCCCTCGTCACGGCGAGCGCTGCCACGTCAGACGAA
GGGCGCAGGAGCGTCCTGATCCTTCCGCCCGGACGCTCAGGACAGCGGCCCGCTGCTCATAAGACTCGGC
CTTAGAACCCCAGTATCAGCAGAAGGACATTTTAGGACGGGACTTGGGTGACTCTAGGGCACTGGTTTTC
TTTCCAGAGAGCGGAACAGGCGAGGAAAAGTAGTCCCTTCTCGGCGATTCTGCGGAGGGATCTCCGTGGG
GCGGTGAACGCCGATGATTATATAAGGACGCGCCGGGTGTGGCACAGCTAGTTCCGTCGCAGCCGGGATT
TGGGTCGCGGTTCTTGTTTGTGGATCGCTGTGATCGTCACTTGGTGAGTAGCGGGCTGCTGGGCTGGCCG
GGGCTTTCGTGGCCGCCGGGCCGCTCGGTGGGACGGAAGCGTGTGGAGAGACCGCCAAGGGCTGTAGTCT
GGGTCCGCGAGCAAGGTTGCCCTGAACTGGGGGTTGGGGGGAGCGCAGCAAAATGGCGGCTGTTCCCGAG
TCTTGAATGGAAGACGCTTGTGAGGCGGGCTGTGAGGTCGTTGAAACAAGGTGGGGGGCATGGTGGGCGG
CAAGAACCCAAGGTCTTGAGCCCTTCGCTAATGCGGGAAAGCTCTTATTCGGGTGAGATGGGCTGGGCAC
CATCTGGGGACCCTGACGTGAAGTTTGTCACTGACTGGAGAACTCGGTTTGTCGTCTGTTGCGGGGGCGG
CAGTTATGGCGGTGCCGTTGGGCAGTGCACCCGTACCTTTGGGAGCGCGCGCCCTCGTCGTGTCGTGACG
TCACCCGTTCTGTTGGCTTATAATGCAGGGTGGGGCCACCTGCCGGTAGGTGTGCGGTAGGCTTTTCTCC
GTCGCAGGACGCAGGGTTCGGGCCTAGGGTAGGCTCTCCTGAATCGACAGGCGCCGGACCTCTGGTGAGG
GGAGGGATAAGTGAGGCGTCAGTTTCTTTGGTCGGTTTTATGTACCTATCTTCTTAAGTAGCTGAAGCTC
CGGTTTTGAACTATGCGCTCGGGGTTGGCGAGTGTGTTTTGTGAAGTTTTTTAGGCACCTTTTGAAATGT
AATCATTTGGGTCAATATGTAATTTTCAGTGTTAGACTTGTAAATTGTCCGCTAAATTCTGGCCGTTTTT
GGCTTTTTTGTTAGACAACATGACCGAGTACAAGCCCACGGTGCGCCTCGCCACCCGCGACGACGTCCCC
AGGGCCGTACGCACCCTCGCCGCCGCGTTCGCCGACTACCCCGCCACGCGCCACACCGTCGATCCGGACC
GCCACATCGAGCGGGTCACCGAGCTGCAAGAACTCTTCCTCACGCGCGTCGGGCTCGACATCGGCAAGGT
GTGGGTCGCGGACGACGGCGCCGCGGTGGCGGTCTGGACCACGCCGGAGAGCGTCGAAGCGGGGGCGGTG
TTCGCCGAGATCGGCCCGCGCATGGCCGAGTTGAGCGGTTCCCGGCTGGCCGCGCAGCAACAGATGGAGG
GCCTCCTGGCGCCGCACCGGCCCAAGGAGCCCGCGTGGTTCCTGGCCACCGTCGGCGTCTCGCCCGACCA
CCAGGGCAAGGGTCTGGGCAGCGCCGTCGTGCTCCCCGGAGTGGAGGCCGCCGAGCGCGCCGGGGTGCCC
GCCTTCCTGGAGACCTCCGCGCCCCGCAACCTCCCCTTCTACGAGCGGCTCGGCTTCACCGTCACCGCCG
ACGTCGAGGTGCCCGAAGGACCGCGCACCTGGTGCATGACCCGCAAGCCCGGTGCCTAGGCTAGTATGTA
AGCCTAGTCTTAGATAATAAAATCGCTATCCATCGAAGATGGATGTGTGTTGGTTTTTTGTGTGTGTAAC
GCTAGGCGCGCCTGGTGTACCGAGAACGATCCTCTCAGTGCGAGTCTCGACGATCCATATCGTTGCTTGG
CAGTCAGCCAGTCGGAATCCAGCTTGGGACCCAGGAAGTCCAATCGTCAGATATTGTACTCAAGCCTGGT
CACGGCAGCGTACCGATCTGTTTAAACCTAGATATTGATAGTCTGATCGGTCAACGTATAATCGAGTCCT
AGCTTTTGCAAACATCTATCAAGAGACAGGATCAGCAGGAGGCTTTCGCATGAGTATTCAACATTTCCGT
GTCGCCCTTATTCCCTTTTTTGCGGCATTTTGCCTTCCTGTTTTTGCTCACCCAGAAACGCTGGTGAAAG
TAAAAGATGCTGAAGATCAGTTGGGTGCGCGAGTGGGTTACATCGAACTGGATCTCAACAGCGGTAAGAT
CCTTGAGAGTTTTCGCCCCGAAGAACGCTTTCCAATGATGAGCACTTTTAAAGTTCTGCTATGTGGCGCG
GTATTATCCCGTATTGACGCCGGGCAAGAGCAACTCGGTCGCCGCATACACTATTCTCAGAATGACTTGG
TTGAGTATTCACCAGTCACAGAAAAGCATCTTACGGATGGCATGACAGTAAGAGAATTATGCAGTGCTGC
CATAACCATGAGTGATAACACTGCGGCCAACTTACTTCTGACAACGATTGGAGGACCGAAGGAGCTAACC
GCTTTTTTGCACAACATGGGGGATCATGTAACTCGCCTTGATCGTTGGGAACCGGAGCTGAATGAAGCCA
TACCAAACGACGAGCGTGACACCACGATGCCTGTAGCAATGGCAACAACCTTGCGTAAACTATTAACTGG
CGAACTACTTACTCTAGCTTCCCGGCAACAGTTGATAGACTGGATGGAGGCGGATAAAGTTGCAGGACCA
CTTCTGCGCTCGGCCCTTCCGGCTGGCTGGTTTATTGCTGATAAATCTGGAGCCGGTGAGCGTGGGTCTC
GCGGTATCATTGCAGCACTGGGGCCAGATGGTAAGCCCTCCCGTATCGTAGTTATCTACACGACGGGGAG
TCAGGCAACTATGGATGAACGAAATAGACAGATCGCTGAGATAGGTGCCTCACTGATTAAGCATTGGTAA
CCGATTCTAGGTGCATTGGCGCAGAAAAAAATGCCTGATGCGACGCTGCGCGTCTTATACTCCCACATAT
GCCAGATTCAGCAACGGATACGGCTTCCCCAACTTGCCCACTTCCATACGTGTCCTCCTTACCAGAAATT
TATCCTTAAGATCCCGAATCGTTTAAACTCGACTCTGGCTCTATCGAATCTCCGTCGTTTCGAGCTTACG
CGAACAGCCGTGGCGCTCATTTGCTCGTCGGGCATCGAATCTCGTCAGCTATCGTCAGCTTACCTTTTTG
GCAGCGATCGCGGCTCCCGACATCTTGGACCATTAGCTCCACAGGTATCTTCTTCCCTCTAGTGGTCATA
ACAGCAGCTTCAGCTACCTCTCAATTCAAAAAACCCCTCAAGACCCGTTTAGAGGCCCCAAGGGGTTATG
CTATCAATCGTTGCGTTACACACACAAAAAACCAACACACATCCATCTTCGATGGATAGCGATTTTATTA
TCTAACTGCTGATCGAGTGTAGCCAGATCTAGTAATCAATTACGGGGTCATTAGTTCATAGCCCATATAT
GGAGTTCCGCGTTACATAACTTACGGTAAATGGCCCGCCTGGCTGACCGCCCAACGACCCCCGCCCATTG
ACGTCAATAATGACGTATGTTCCCATAGTAACGCCAATAGGGACTTTCCATTGACGTCAATGGGTGGAGT
ATTTACGGTAAACTGCCCACTTGGCAGTACATCAAGTGTATCATATGCCAAGTACGCCCCCTATTGACGT
CAATGACGGTAAATGGCCCGCCTGGCATTATGCCCAGTACATGACCTTATGGGACTTTCCTACTTGGCAG
TACATCTACGTATTAGTCATCGCTATTACCATGCTGATGCGGTTTTGGCAGTACATCAATGGGCGTGGAT
AGCGGTTTGACTCACGGGGATTTCCAAGTCTCCACCCCATTGACGTCAATGGGAGTTTGTTTTGGCACCA
AAATCAACGGGACTTTCCAAAATGTCGTAACAACTCCGCCCCATTGACGCAAATGGGCGGTAGGCGTGTA
CGGTGGGAGGTCTATATAAGCAGAGCTGGTTTAGTGAACCGTCAGATCAGATCTTTGTCGATCCTACCAT
CCACTCGACACACCCGCCAGCGGCCGC
Features (pLannotate 1.2.2; 20 found; start..end, strand, type, name):
   2825..2841    +  CDS            CBP (fragment): calmodulin-binding peptide derived from skeletal muscle myosin light chain kinase; binds calmodulin with nanomolar affinity in the presence of calcium
   2949..3070    -  polyA_signal   SV40 poly(A) signal: SV40 polyadenylation signal
   3093..3162    -  CDS            large T antigen (fragment): large T antigen from SV40 (simian virus 40)
   3185..3231    +  terminator     T7 terminator: transcription terminator for bacteriophage T7 RNA polymerase
   3261..3397    +  terminator     rrnG terminator: transcription terminator from the E. coli ribosomal RNA rrnG operon (Albrechtsen et al., 1991)
   3442..3513    +  misc_feature   3' β-globin insulator: insulator downstream of the human β-globin locus (Farrell et al., 2002)
   3739..4327    -  rep_origin     ori: high-copy-number ColE1/pMB1/pBR322/pUC origin of replication
   4499..4563    -  CDS            bla(M) (fragment): β-lactamase lacking the signal sequence; bla(M); allows cytosolic expression of β-lactamase
   4827..6036    +  promoter       UbC promoter: human ubiquitin C promoter
   6040..6637    +  CDS            PuroR (fragment): puromycin N-acetyltransferase; pac from Streptomyces; confers resistance to puromycin
   6666..6714    +  polyA_signal   poly(A) signal: synthetic polyadenylation signal
   6980..7840    +  CDS            AmpR: β-lactamase; bla; confers resistance to ampicillin, carbenicillin, and related antibiotics
   7853..7989    +  terminator     rrnG terminator: transcription terminator from the E. coli ribosomal RNA rrnG operon (Albrechtsen et al., 1991)
   8141..8212    +  misc_feature   5' β-globin insulator: insulator upstream of the human β-globin locus (Farrell et al., 2002)
   8217..8263    -  terminator     T7 terminator: transcription terminator for bacteriophage T7 RNA polymerase
   8281..8329    -  polyA_signal   poly(A) signal: synthetic polyadenylation signal
   8410..8713    +  enhancer       CMV enhancer: human cytomegalovirus immediate early enhancer
   8786..8803    -  promoter       CMV promoter (fragment): human cytomegalovirus (CMV) immediate early promoter
   8866..8917    +  promoter       CMVd2 promoter: truncated human cytomegalovirus (CMV) immediate early promoter that yields moderately reduced expression relative to the full-length promoter
   8887..2800    +  CDS            rep (fragment) (across the origin): R1AB_SARS2 - Experimental evidence at protein level: Swiss-Prot protein existence level 1. [2'-O-methyltransferase]: Methyltransferase that mediates mRNA cap 2'-O-ribose methylation to the 5'-cap structure of viral mRNAs. N7-methyl guanosine cap is a prerequisite for binding of nsp16. Therefore plays an essential role in viral mRNAs cap methylation which is essential to evade immune system. From Severe acute respiratory syndrome coronavirus 2 (2019-nCoV) (SARS-CoV-2).
