[The description below was written by a language model from this plasmid's Addgene catalogue record and pLannotate feature annotations shown in this document.]
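Description:
pGBW-m4133654 is a mammalian expression plasmid built on the pTwist_CMV_Puro_6 backbone that carries the wild-type SARS-CoV-2 RNA-dependent RNA polymerase, a mature product of the ORF1ab polyprotein. The roughly 2.8 kb insert sits in a sequenced plasmid of about 9 kb. It is propagated in E. coli through a high-copy ColE1/pUC-type origin with ampicillin selection from a full-length β-lactamase gene. A short additional β-lactamase fragment also appears in the annotation and is probably a backbone remnant.

Expression of the polymerase is driven by a CMV enhancer/promoter. The automated annotation detects the enhancer plus promoter fragments, including a match to a truncated CMV variant. The coding sequence spans the numbering origin of the circular record and is matched to the SARS-CoV-2 replicase polyprotein. The functional text attached to that match describes the 2'-O-methyltransferase, which is generic polyprotein annotation and not a description of this insert. The catalogue lists a C-terminal, backbone-encoded tag consisting of a TEV-cleavable calmodulin-binding peptide. A CBP fragment is annotated just downstream of the open reading frame, but the TEV site is not separately annotated. An SV40 polyadenylation signal follows.

A separate cassette with the human ubiquitin C promoter, puromycin N-acetyltransferase and a synthetic poly(A) signal allows puromycin selection of transfected mammalian cells. β-globin insulator elements, together with T7 and rrnG terminators, flank the units, presumably to limit transcriptional read-through and interference between them. The construct is suited to producing the viral polymerase in mammalian cells, and the CBP tag offers a route to calmodulin-affinity purification with removal of the tag by TEV protease.
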