Addgene plasmid #152758: pGBW-m4133654
Purpose: Mammalian expression plasmid for SARS-CoV-2 RNA-dependent RNA polymerase
Depositing lab: Ginkgo Bioworks & Benjie Chen. Depositing organization: Ginkgo Bioworks.
Backbone
  Vector backbone: pTwist_CMV_Puro_6
  Backbone size w/o insert (bp): 6080
  Vector type: Mammalian Expression
  Selectable markers: Puromycin
Growth in bacteria
  Bacterial resistance: Ampicillin, 100 μg/mL
  Growth temperature: 37°C
  Growth strain: DH5alpha
  Copy number: High Copy
Gene/Insert
  Gene/Insert name: SARS-CoV-2 RNA-dependent RNA polymerase
  Species: Severe acute respiratory syndrome coronavirus 2
  Insert size (bp): 2789
  Mutation: wt
  Entrez Gene: ORF1ab (a.k.a. GU280_gp01)
  Promoter: CMV
  Tag / fusion protein: Cleavable TEV;CBP (C terminal on backbone)
  Cloning method: Unknown
Resource information
  A portion of this plasmid was derived from a plasmid made by: GinkgoBioworks
Depositor comments: NCBI reference sequence: YP_009725307.1
How to cite: pGBW-m4133654 was a gift from Ginkgo Bioworks & Benjie Chen (Addgene plasmid # 152758 ; http://n2t.net/addgene:152758 ; RRID:Addgene_152758)
